Addgene plasmid #76310: HK2 gRNA (BRDN0001162212)
Purpose: 3rd generation lentiviral gRNA plasmid targeting human HK2
Depositing lab: John Doench & David Root. Depositing organization: Broad Institute. Publication: Optimized sgRNA design to maximize activity and minimize off-target effects of CRISPR-Cas9. Doench JG, Fusi N, Sullender M, Hegde M, Vaimberg EW, Donovan KF, Smith I, Tothova Z, Wilen C, Orchard R, Virgin HW, Listgarten J, Root DE. Nat Biotechnol. 2016 Jan 18. doi: 10.1038/nbt.3437. PubMed 26780180.
Backbone
  Vector backbone: lentiGuide-Puro
  Backbone manufacturer: Zhang Lab (Addgene plasmid # 52963)
  Vector type: Mammalian Expression, Lentiviral, CRISPR
  Selectable markers: Puromycin
Growth in bacteria
  Bacterial resistance: Ampicillin, 100 μg/mL
  Growth temperature: 37°C
  Growth strain: DH5alpha
  Copy number: High Copy
Gene/Insert
  Gene/Insert name: HK2 (alt names: HK2; NM_000189.4)
  gRNA/shRNA sequence: GTCTACATAAGACCGTGCGG
  Species: H. sapiens (human)
  Promoter: hU6
  Cloning method: Unknown
  Sequencing primers: 5′ U6-F; 3′ pS2-R
Terms and licenses: Academic/Nonprofit Terms; Industry Terms: Not Available to Industry
Depositor comments: The gRNA was designed to target the following Genbank reference sequence(s): NM_000189.4. Note that this plasmid does NOT contain Cas9. It should be used in conjunction with lentiCas9-Blast (Addgene #52962) or otherwise with cell lines already expressing Cas9. Browse the full kinome gRNA library at http://www.addgene.org/pooled-library/broadgpp-human-kinome/ or visit http://www.broadinstitute.org/rnai/public/ for detailed protocols and information.
How to cite: HK2 gRNA (BRDN0001162212) was a gift from John Doench & David Root (Addgene plasmid # 76310 ; http://n2t.net/addgene:76310 ; RRID:Addgene_76310)
