[The description below was written by a language model from this plasmid's Addgene catalogue record and pLannotate feature annotations shown in this document.]
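Description:
HK2 gRNA (BRDN0001162212) is a third-generation lentiviral guide RNA plasmid built on the lentiGuide-Puro backbone and designed to target human hexokinase 2 (HK2, reference transcript NM_000189.4). It is propagated in E. coli as a high-copy plasmid through a ColE1/pUC-type origin with ampicillin selection from the β-lactamase gene. The backbone also carries an f1 origin, an SV40 origin and poly(A) signal, and remnants of lac and T7/T3 cloning-vector sequence.

The lentiviral transfer cassette begins with an RSV promoter fused to a truncated HIV-1 5' LTR, which makes genomic RNA production Tat-independent. This is followed by the Ψ packaging signal with a partial gag fragment, the Rev response element, a cPPT/CTS element, and a self-inactivating ΔU3 3' LTR. Within this unit, a human U6 RNA polymerase III promoter drives the 20-nucleotide HK2 spacer joined to the Streptococcus pyogenes Cas9 guide scaffold. A separate EF-1α promoter, annotated as the core promoter plus intron A, expresses puromycin N-acetyltransferase for selecting transduced mammalian cells, and a downstream WPRE enhances transcript expression.

The plasmid does not encode Cas9, so it is meant to be used with a separate Cas9 lentivirus such as lentiCas9-Blast or in cells already expressing Cas9. In that setting the guide directs cleavage at the HK2 locus for gene knockout. It is an individual clone associated with a human kinome gRNA library whose guides were chosen with optimized design rules for high on-target activity and low off-target effects.
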