Features (pLannotate 1.2.2; 29 found; start..end, strand, type, name):
     14..80      +  CDS            small t antigen (fragment): SV40 (simian virus 40) small t antigen
    106..317     +  promoter       EF-1α core promoter: core promoter for human elongation factor EF-1α
    318..1256    +  intron         EF-1α intron A: intron upstream of the start codon of human EF-1α
   1278..1877    +  CDS            PuroR (fragment): puromycin N-acetyltransferase; pac from Streptomyces; confers resistance to puromycin
   1893..2481    +  misc_feature   WPRE: woodchuck hepatitis virus posttranscriptional regulatory element
   2532..2551    +  misc_feature   cPPT/CTS (fragment): central polypurine tract and central termination sequence of HIV-1
   2553..2786    +  LTR            3' LTR (ΔU3): self-inactivating 3' long terminal repeat (LTR) from HIV-1
   2864..2985    +  polyA_signal   SV40 poly(A) signal: SV40 polyadenylation signal
   3025..3160    +  rep_origin     SV40 ori: SV40 origin of replication
   3181..3199    -  promoter       T7 promoter: promoter for bacteriophage T7 RNA polymerase
   3207..3362    +  CDS            lacZα (fragment): LacZα fragment of β-galactosidase; lacZ fragment
   3367..3795    +  rep_origin     f1 ori (sequence partly withheld): f1 bacteriophage origin of replication; arrow indicates direction of (+) strand synthesis
   3848..3952    +  promoter       AmpR promoter: bla
   3953..4813    +  CDS            AmpR: β-lactamase; bla; confers resistance to ampicillin, carbenicillin, and related antibiotics
   4984..5572    +  rep_origin     ori: high-copy-number ColE1/pMB1/pBR322/pUC origin of replication
   5755..5847    +  CDS            lacI (fragment): lac repressor; lacI; The lac repressor binds to the lac operator to inhibit transcription in E. coli. This inhibition can be relieved by adding lactose or isopropyl-β-D-thiogalactopyranoside (IPTG).
   5860..5881    +  protein_bind   CAP binding site: CAP binding activates transcription in the presence of cAMP. E. coli catabolite activator protein
   5896..5926    +  promoter       lac promoter: promoter for the E. coli lac operon
   5934..5950    +  protein_bind   lac operator: The lac repressor binds to the lac operator to inhibit transcription in E. coli. This inhibition can be relieved by adding lactose or isopropyl-β-D-thiogalactopyranoside (IPTG). lac repressor encoded by lacI
   5995..6013    +  promoter       T3 promoter: promoter for bacteriophage T3 RNA polymerase
   6041..6267    +  promoter       RSV promoter: Rous sarcoma virus enhancer/promoter
   6268..6448    +  LTR            5' LTR (truncated): truncated 5' long terminal repeat (LTR) from HIV-1
   6495..6620    +  misc_feature   HIV-1 Ψ: packaging signal of human immunodeficiency virus type 1
   6604..6967    +  CDS            HIV-1 gag (fragment): gag protein from human immunodeficiency virus 1; gag
   7113..7346    +  misc_feature   RRE: The Rev response element (RRE) of HIV-1 allows for Rev-dependent mRNA export from the nucleus to the cytoplasm.
   7723..7749    +  CDS            Rev (fragment): human immunodeficiency virus 1 (HIV-1) Rev protein; rev; enhances nuclear export of unspliced and incompletely spliced viral mRNAs
   7753..7993    +  promoter       U6 promoter: RNA polymerase III promoter for human U6 snRNA
   8023..8098    +  misc_RNA       gRNA scaffold: guide RNA scaffold for the Streptococcus pyogenes CRISPR/Cas9 system
   8154..8271    +  misc_feature   cPPT/CTS: central polypurine tract and central termination sequence of HIV-1
>Addgene plasmid #76310 | HK2 gRNA (BRDN0001162212) | addgene full sequence | sequence record 185594 | Addgene Assembled Sequence
CCCGGGTGCAAAGATGGATAAAGTTTTAAACAGAGAGGAATCTTTGCAGCTAATGGACCTTCTAGGTCTT
GAAAGGAGTGGGAATTGGCTCCGGTGCCCGTCAGTGGGCAGAGCGCACATCGCCCACAGTCCCCGAGAAG
TTGGGGGGAGGGGTCGGCAATTGATCCGGTGCCTAGAGAAGGTGGCGCGGGGTAAACTGGGAAAGTGATG
TCGTGTACTGGCTCCGCCTTTTTCCCGAGGGTGGGGGAGAACCGTATATAAGTGCAGTAGTCGCCGTGAA
CGTTCTTTTTCGCAACGGGTTTGCCGCCAGAACACAGGTAAGTGCCGTGTGTGGTTCCCGCGGGCCTGGC
CTCTTTACGGGTTATGGCCCTTGCGTGCCTTGAATTACTTCCACCTGGCTGCAGTACGTGATTCTTGATC
CCGAGCTTCGGGTTGGAAGTGGGTGGGAGAGTTCGAGGCCTTGCGCTTAAGGAGCCCCTTCGCCTCGTGC
TTGAGTTGAGGCCTGGCCTGGGCGCTGGGGCCGCCGCGTGCGAATCTGGTGGCACCTTCGCGCCTGTCTC
GCTGCTTTCGATAAGTCTCTAGCCATTTAAAATTTTTGATGACCTGCTGCGACGCTTTTTTTCTGGCAAG
ATAGTCTTGTAAATGCGGGCCAAGATCTGCACACTGGTATTTCGGTTTTTGGGGCCGCGGGCGGCGACGG
GGCCCGTGCGTCCCAGCGCACATGTTCGGCGAGGCGGGGCCTGCGAGCGCGGCCACCGAGAATCGGACGG
GGGTAGTCTCAAGCTGGCCGGCCTGCTCTGGTGCCTGGCCTCGCGCCGCCGTGTATCGCCCCGCCCTGGG
CGGCAAGGCTGGCCCGGTCGGCACCAGTTGCGTGAGCGGAAAGATGGCCGCTTCCCGGCCCTGCTGCAGG
GAGCTCAAAATGGAGGACGCGGCGCTCGGGAGAGCGGGCGGGTGAGTCACCCACACAAAGGAAAAGGGCC
TTTCCGTCCTCAGCCGTCGCTTCATGTGACTCCACGGAGTACCGGGCGCCGTCCAGGCACCTCGATTAGT
TCTCGAGCTTTTGGAGTACGTCGTCTTTAGGTTGGGGGGAGGGGTTTTATGCGATGGAGTTTCCCCACAC
TGAGTGGGTGGAGACTGAAGTTAGGCCAGCTTGGCACTTGATGTAATTCTCCTTGGAATTTGCCCTTTTT
GAGTTTGGATCTTGGTTCATTCTCAAGCCTCAGACAGTGGTTCAAAGTTTTTTTCTTCCATTTCAGGTGT
CGTGACGTACGGCCACCATGACCGAGTACAAGCCCACGGTGCGCCTCGCCACCCGCGACGACGTCCCCAG
GGCCGTACGCACCCTCGCCGCCGCGTTCGCCGACTACCCCGCCACGCGCCACACCGTCGATCCGGACCGC
CACATCGAGCGGGTCACCGAGCTGCAAGAACTCTTCCTCACGCGCGTCGGGCTCGACATCGGCAAGGTGT
GGGTCGCGGACGACGGCGCCGCCGTGGCGGTCTGGACCACGCCGGAGAGCGTCGAAGCGGGGGCGGTGTT
CGCCGAGATCGGCCCGCGCATGGCCGAGTTGAGCGGTTCCCGGCTGGCCGCGCAGCAACAGATGGAAGGC
CTCCTGGCGCCGCACCGGCCCAAGGAGCCCGCGTGGTTCCTGGCCACCGTCGGAGTCTCGCCCGACCACC
AGGGCAAGGGTCTGGGCAGCGCCGTCGTGCTCCCCGGAGTGGAGGCGGCCGAGCGCGCCGGGGTGCCCGC
CTTCCTGGAGACCTCCGCGCCCCGCAACCTCCCCTTCTACGAGCGGCTCGGCTTCACCGTCACCGCCGAC
GTCGAGGTGCCCGAAGGACCGCGCACCTGGTGCATGACCCGCAAGCCCGGTGCCTGAACGCGTTAAGTCG
ACAATCAACCTCTGGATTACAAAATTTGTGAAAGATTGACTGGTATTCTTAACTATGTTGCTCCTTTTAC
GCTATGTGGATACGCTGCTTTAATGCCTTTGTATCATGCTATTGCTTCCCGTATGGCTTTCATTTTCTCC
TCCTTGTATAAATCCTGGTTGCTGTCTCTTTATGAGGAGTTGTGGCCCGTTGTCAGGCAACGTGGCGTGG
TGTGCACTGTGTTTGCTGACGCAACCCCCACTGGTTGGGGCATTGCCACCACCTGTCAGCTCCTTTCCGG
GACTTTCGCTTTCCCCCTCCCTATTGCCACGGCGGAACTCATCGCCGCCTGCCTTGCCCGCTGCTGGACA
GGGGCTCGGCTGTTGGGCACTGACAATTCCGTGGTGTTGTCGGGGAAATCATCGTCCTTTCCTTGGCTGC
TCGCCTGTGTTGCCACCTGGATTCTGCGCGGGACGTCCTTCTGCTACGTCCCTTCGGCCCTCAATCCAGC
GGACCTTCCTTCCCGCGGCCTGCTGCCGGCTCTGCGGCCTCTTCCGCGTCTTCGCCTTCGCCCTCAGACG
AGTCGGATCTCCCTTTGGGCCGCCTCCCCGCGTCGACTTTAAGACCAATGACTTACAAGGCAGCTGTAGA
TCTTAGCCACTTTTTAAAAGAAAAGGGGGGACTGGAAGGGCTAATTCACTCCCAACGAAGACAAGATCTG
CTTTTTGCTTGTACTGGGTCTCTCTGGTTAGACCAGATCTGAGCCTGGGAGCTCTCTGGCTAACTAGGGA
ACCCACTGCTTAAGCCTCAATAAAGCTTGCCTTGAGTGCTTCAAGTAGTGTGTGCCCGTCTGTTGTGTGA
CTCTGGTAACTAGAGATCCCTCAGACCCTTTTAGTCAGTGTGGAAAATCTCTAGCAGTACGTATAGTAGT
TCATGTCATCTTATTATTCAGTATTTATAACTTGCAAAGAAATGAATATCAGAGAGTGAGAGGAACTTGT
TTATTGCAGCTTATAATGGTTACAAATAAAGCAATAGCATCACAAATTTCACAAATAAAGCATTTTTTTC
ACTGCATTCTAGTTGTGGTTTGTCCAAACTCATCAATGTATCTTATCATGTCTGGCTCTAGCTATCCCGC
CCCTAACTCCGCCCATCCCGCCCCTAACTCCGCCCAGTTCCGCCCATTCTCCGCCCCATGGCTGACTAAT
TTTTTTTATTTATGCAGAGGCCGAGGCCGCCTCGGCCTCTGAGCTATTCCAGAAGTAGTGAGGAGGCTTT
TTTGGAGGCCTAGGGACGTACCCAATTCGCCCTATAGTGAGTCGTATTACGCGCGCTCACTGGCCGTCGT
TTTACAACGTCGTGACTGGGAAAACCCTGGCGTTACCCAACTTAATCGCCTTGCAGCACATCCCCCTTTC
GCCAGCTGGCGTAATAGCGAAGAGGCCCGCACCGATCGCCCTTCCCAACAGTTGCGCAGCCTGAATGGCG
AATGGG
[124 nt withheld, positions 3367-3490]
C
[91 nt withheld, positions 3492-3582]
A
[49 nt withheld, positions 3584-3632]
CCTTTGACGTTGGAGTCCACGTTCTTT
[37 nt withheld, positions 3660-3696]
ACCCTATCTCGGTCTATTCTTTTGATTTATAAGGGATTTTGCCGATTTCGGCCTATTGGTTAAAAAATGA
GCTGATTTAACAAAAATTTAACGCGAATTTTAACAAAATATTAACGCTTACAATTTAGGTGGCACTTTTC
GGGGAAATGTGCGCGGAACCCCTATTTGTTTATTTTTCTAAATACATTCAAATATGTATCCGCTCATGAG
ACAATAACCCTGATAAATGCTTCAATAATATTGAAAAAGGAAGAGTATGAGTATTCAACATTTCCGTGTC
GCCCTTATTCCCTTTTTTGCGGCATTTTGCCTTCCTGTTTTTGCTCACCCAGAAACGCTGGTGAAAGTAA
AAGATGCTGAAGATCAGTTGGGTGCACGAGTGGGTTACATCGAACTGGATCTCAACAGCGGTAAGATCCT
TGAGAGTTTTCGCCCCGAAGAACGTTTTCCAATGATGAGCACTTTTAAAGTTCTGCTATGTGGCGCGGTA
TTATCCCGTATTGACGCCGGGCAAGAGCAACTCGGTCGCCGCATACACTATTCTCAGAATGACTTGGTTG
AGTACTCACCAGTCACAGAAAAGCATCTTACGGATGGCATGACAGTAAGAGAATTATGCAGTGCTGCCAT
AACCATGAGTGATAACACTGCGGCCAACTTACTTCTGACAACGATCGGAGGACCGAAGGAGCTAACCGCT
TTTTTGCACAACATGGGGGATCATGTAACTCGCCTTGATCGTTGGGAACCGGAGCTGAATGAAGCCATAC
CAAACGACGAGCGTGACACCACGATGCCTGTAGCAATGGCAACAACGTTGCGCAAACTATTAACTGGCGA
ACTACTTACTCTAGCTTCCCGGCAACAATTAATAGACTGGATGGAGGCGGATAAAGTTGCAGGACCACTT
CTGCGCTCGGCCCTTCCGGCTGGCTGGTTTATTGCTGATAAATCTGGAGCCGGTGAGCGTGGGTCTCGCG
GTATCATTGCAGCACTGGGGCCAGATGGTAAGCCCTCCCGTATCGTAGTTATCTACACGACGGGGAGTCA
GGCAACTATGGATGAACGAAATAGACAGATCGCTGAGATAGGTGCCTCACTGATTAAGCATTGGTAACTG
TCAGACCAAGTTTACTCATATATACTTTAGATTGATTTAAAACTTCATTTTTAATTTAAAAGGATCTAGG
TGAAGATCCTTTTTGATAATCTCATGACCAAAATCCCTTAACGTGAGTTTTCGTTCCACTGAGCGTCAGA
CCCCGTAGAAAAGATCAAAGGATCTTCTTGAGATCCTTTTTTTCTGCGCGTAATCTGCTGCTTGCAAACA
AAAAAACCACCGCTACCAGCGGTGGTTTGTTTGCCGGATCAAGAGCTACCAACTCTTTTTCCGAAGGTAA
CTGGCTTCAGCAGAGCGCAGATACCAAATACTGTTCTTCTAGTGTAGCCGTAGTTAGGCCACCACTTCAA
GAACTCTGTAGCACCGCCTACATACCTCGCTCTGCTAATCCTGTTACCAGTGGCTGCTGCCAGTGGCGAT
AAGTCGTGTCTTACCGGGTTGGACTCAAGACGATAGTTACCGGATAAGGCGCAGCGGTCGGGCTGAACGG
GGGGTTCGTGCACACAGCCCAGCTTGGAGCGAACGACCTACACCGAACTGAGATACCTACAGCGTGAGCT
ATGAGAAAGCGCCACGCTTCCCGAAGGGAGAAAGGCGGACAGGTATCCGGTAAGCGGCAGGGTCGGAACA
GGAGAGCGCACGAGGGAGCTTCCAGGGGGAAACGCCTGGTATCTTTATAGTCCTGTCGGGTTTCGCCACC
TCTGACTTGAGCGTCGATTTTTGTGATGCTCGTCAGGGGGGCGGAGCCTATGGAAAAACGCCAGCAACGC
GGCCTTTTTACGGTTCCTGGCCTTTTGCTGGCCTTTTGCTCACATGTTCTTTCCTGCGTTATCCCCTGAT
TCTGTGGATAACCGTATTACCGCCTTTGAGTGAGCTGATACCGCTCGCCGCAGCCGAACGACCGAGCGCA
GCGAGTCAGTGAGCGAGGAAGCGGAAGAGCGCCCAATACGCAAACCGCCTCTCCCCGCGCGTTGGCCGAT
TCATTAATGCAGCTGGCACGACAGGTTTCCCGACTGGAAAGCGGGCAGTGAGCGCAACGCAATTAATGTG
AGTTAGCTCACTCATTAGGCACCCCAGGCTTTACACTTTATGCTTCCGGCTCGTATGTTGTGTGGAATTG
TGAGCGGATAACAATTTCACACAGGAAACAGCTATGACCATGATTACGCCAAGCGCGCAATTAACCCTCA
CTAAAGGGAACAAAAGCTGGAGCTGCAAGCTTAATGTAGTCTTATGCAATACTCTTGTAGTCTTGCAACA
TGGTAACGATGAGTTAGCAACATGCCTTACAAGGAGAGAAAAAGCACCGTGCATGCCGATTGGTGGAAGT
AAGGTGGTACGATCGTGCCTTATTAGGAAGGCAACAGACGGGTCTGACATGGATTGGACGAACCACTGAA
TTGCCGCATTGCAGAGATATTGTATTTAAGTGCCTAGCTCGATACATAAACGGGTCTCTCTGGTTAGACC
AGATCTGAGCCTGGGAGCTCTCTGGCTAACTAGGGAACCCACTGCTTAAGCCTCAATAAAGCTTGCCTTG
AGTGCTTCAAGTAGTGTGTGCCCGTCTGTTGTGTGACTCTGGTAACTAGAGATCCCTCAGACCCTTTTAG
TCAGTGTGGAAAATCTCTAGCAGTGGCGCCCGAACAGGGACTTGAAAGCGAAAGGGAAACCAGAGGAGCT
CTCTCGACGCAGGACTCGGCTTGCTGAAGCGCGCACGGCAAGAGGCGAGGGGCGGCGACTGGTGAGTACG
CCAAAAATTTTGACTAGCGGAGGCTAGAAGGAGAGAGATGGGTGCGAGAGCGTCAGTATTAAGCGGGGGA
GAATTAGATCGCGATGGGAAAAAATTCGGTTAAGGCCAGGGGGAAAGAAAAAATATAAATTAAAACATAT
AGTATGGGCAAGCAGGGAGCTAGAACGATTCGCAGTTAATCCTGGCCTGTTAGAAACATCAGAAGGCTGT
AGACAAATACTGGGACAGCTACAACCATCCCTTCAGACAGGATCAGAAGAACTTAGATCATTATATAATA
CAGTAGCAACCCTCTATTGTGTGCATCAAAGGATAGAGATAAAAGACACCAAGGAAGCTTTAGACAAGAT
AGAGGAAGAGCAAAACAAAAGTAAGACCACCGCACAGCAAGCGGCCGCTGATCTTCAGACCTGGAGGAGG
AGATATGAGGGACAATTGGAGAAGTGAATTATATAAATATAAAGTAGTAAAAATTGAACCATTAGGAGTA
GCACCCACCAAGGCAAAGAGAAGAGTGGTGCAGAGAGAAAAAAGAGCAGTGGGAATAGGAGCTTTGTTCC
TTGGGTTCTTGGGAGCAGCAGGAAGCACTATGGGCGCAGCGTCAATGACGCTGACGGTACAGGCCAGACA
ATTATTGTCTGGTATAGTGCAGCAGCAGAACAATTTGCTGAGGGCTATTGAGGCGCAACAGCATCTGTTG
CAACTCACAGTCTGGGGCATCAAGCAGCTCCAGGCAAGAATCCTGGCTGTGGAAAGATACCTAAAGGATC
AACAGCTCCTGGGGATTTGGGGTTGCTCTGGAAAACTCATTTGCACCACTGCTGTGCCTTGGAATGCTAG
TTGGAGTAATAAATCTCTGGAACAGATTTGGAATCACACGACCTGGATGGAGTGGGACAGAGAAATTAAC
AATTACACAAGCTTAATACACTCCTTAATTGAAGAATCGCAAAACCAGCAAGAAAAGAATGAACAAGAAT
TATTGGAATTAGATAAATGGGCAAGTTTGTGGAATTGGTTTAACATAACAAATTGGCTGTGGTATATAAA
ATTATTCATAATGATAGTAGGAGGCTTGGTAGGTTTAAGAATAGTTTTTGCTGTACTTTCTATAGTGAAT
AGAGTTAGGCAGGGATATTCACCATTATCGTTTCAGACCCACCTCCCAACCCCGAGGGGACCCAGAGAGG
GCCTATTTCCCATGATTCCTTCATATTTGCATATACGATACAAGGCTGTTAGAGAGATAATTAGAATTAA
TTTGACTGTAAACACAAAGATATTAGTACAAAATACGTGACGTAGAAAGTAATAATTTCTTGGGTAGTTT
GCAGTTTTAAAATTATGTTTTAAAATGGACTATCATATGCTTACCGTAACTTGAAAGTATTTCGATTTCT
TGGCTTTATATATCTTGTGGAAAGGACGAAACACCGGTCTACATAAGACCGTGCGGGTTTTAGAGCTAGA
AATAGCAAGTTAAAATAAGGCTAGTCCGTTATCAACTTGAAAAAGTGGCACCGAGTCGGTGCTTTTTTAA
GCTTGGCGTAACTAGATCTTGAGACAAATGGCAGTATTCATCCACAATTTTAAAAGAAAAGGGGGGATTG
GGGGGTACAGTGCAGGGGAAAGAATAGTAGACATAATAGCAACAGACATACAAACTAAAGAATTACAAAA
ACAAATTACAAAAATTCAAAATTTTCGGGTTTATTACAGGGACAGCAGAGATCCACTTTGGCGCCGGCTC
GAGGGGG
