>Addgene plasmid #76310 | HK2 gRNA (BRDN0001162212) | depositor partial sequence | sequence record 143770 | Target Sequence
GTCTACATAAGACCGTGCGG
