>Addgene plasmid #76310 | HK2 gRNA (BRDN0001162212) | addgene partial sequence | sequence record 185593 | hU6-F
AGAAAGTAATAATTTCTTGGGTAGTTTGCAGTTTTAAAATTATGTTTTAAAATGGACTATCATATGCTTA
CCGTAACTTGAAAGTATTTCGATTTCTTGGCTTTATATATCTTGTGGAAAGGACGAAACACCGGTCTACA
TAAGACCGTGCGGGTTTTAGAGCTAGAAATAGCAAGTTAAAATAAGGCTAGTCCGTTATCAACTTGAAAA
AGTGGCACCGAGTCGGTGCTTTTTTAAGCTTGGCGTAACTAGATCTTGAGACAAATGGCAGTATTCATCC
ACAATTTTAAAAGAAAAGGGGGGATTGGGGGGTACAGTGCAGGGGAAAGAATAGTAGACATAATAGCAAC
AGACATACAAACTAAAGAATTACAAAAACAAATTACAAAAATTCAAAATTTTCGGGTTTATTACAGGGAC
AGCAGAGATCCACTTTGGCGCCGGCTCGAGGGGGCCCGGGTGCAAAGATGGATAAAGTTTTAAACAGAGA
GGAATCTTTGCAGCTAATGGACCTTCTAGGTCTTGAAAGGAGTGGGAATTGGCTCCGGTGCCCGTCAGTG
GGCAGAGCGC
